Addgene plasmid #206947: sfGFP-SasG(5G)-mCherry
Purpose: Mammalian expression of heterobifunctional SasG linkers (5G)
Depositing lab: Gil Westmeyer. Depositing organization: Technische Universitaet Muenchen (TUM). Publication: Genetically encoded barcodes for correlative volume electron microscopy. Sigmund F, Berezin O, Beliakova S, Magerl B, Drawitsch M, Piovesan A, Goncalves F, Bodea SV, Winkler S, Bousraou Z, Grosshauser M, Samara E, Pujol-Marti J, Schadler S, So C, Irsen S, Walch A, Kofler F, Piraud M, Kornfeld J, Briggman K, Westmeyer GG. Nat Biotechnol. 2023 Apr 17. doi: 10.1038/s41587-023-01713-y. PubMed 37069313.
Backbone
  Vector backbone: pcDNA 3.1 (+) Zeo
  Vector type: Mammalian Expression
Growth in bacteria
  Bacterial resistance: Ampicillin, 100 μg/mL
  Growth temperature: 37°C
  Growth strain: NEB Stable
  Copy number: High Copy
Gene/Insert
  Gene/Insert name: sfGFP-SaSasG (5G)-mCherry
  Species: A.victoria, S.aureus, Discosoma sp
  Tag / fusion protein: sfGFP (N terminal on insert); mCherry (C terminal on insert)
  Cloning method: Gibson Cloning
Terms and licenses: Academic/Nonprofit Terms; Industry Terms: Not Available to Industry
How to cite: sfGFP-SasG(5G)-mCherry was a gift from Gil Westmeyer (Addgene plasmid # 206947 ; http://n2t.net/addgene:206947 ; RRID:Addgene_206947)
