[The description below was written by a language model from this plasmid's Addgene catalogue record and pLannotate feature annotations shown in this document.]
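Description:
sfGFP-SasG(5G)-mCherry is a mammalian expression plasmid built on the pcDNA 3.1 (+) Zeo backbone, about 8.2 kb in the sequenced record. It is maintained in E. coli through a high-copy ColE1/pUC-type origin and selected with ampicillin via the β-lactamase gene and its native promoter. An f1 origin is also present. For selection in mammalian cells, the backbone carries a Sh ble (bleomycin/Zeocin resistance) cassette driven by the SV40 early promoter, with an EM7 bacterial promoter upstream and an SV40 polyadenylation signal downstream. Several short annotated fragments (bom, a truncated HIV-1 LTR match, lac promoter/operator remnants, a partial lacI and a second ble hit) appear to be backbone remnants or annotation artefacts rather than functional parts.

The payload is a single fusion open reading frame expressed from the CMV immediate early enhancer and promoter and terminated by the bovine growth hormone polyadenylation signal. A T7 promoter lies between the CMV promoter and the coding sequence. The fusion consists of superfolder GFP at the N terminus, a roughly 1.8 kb segment of the Staphylococcus aureus surface protein SasG (annotated by homology to a staphylococcal surface protein), and mCherry at the C terminus. The "5G" designation presumably refers to the number of SasG G5-type repeat units, though the record does not define it. The stated purpose is mammalian expression of a heterobifunctional SasG linker, in which the SasG segment connects two different fluorescent protein ends. The associated work concerns genetically encoded barcodes for correlative volume electron microscopy. The record does not detail how this particular linker is deployed.
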