Features (pLannotate 1.2.2; 23 found; start..end, strand, type, name):
     28..80      -  misc_feature   bom (fragment): basis of mobility region from pBR322
    235..614     +  enhancer       CMV enhancer: human cytomegalovirus immediate early enhancer
    615..818     +  promoter       CMV promoter: human cytomegalovirus (CMV) immediate early promoter
    814..847     +  LTR            5' LTR (truncated) (fragment): truncated 5' long terminal repeat (LTR) from HIV-1
    863..881     +  promoter       T7 promoter: promoter for bacteriophage T7 RNA polymerase
    964..1677    +  CDS            Superfolder GFP: Superfolder GFP is a basic (constitutively fluorescent) green fluorescent protein published in 2005, derived from Aequorea victoria. It is reported to be a very rapidly-maturing weak dimer.
   1702..3480    +  CDS            PLS_STAAN (fragment): Experimental evidence at protein level: Swiss-Prot protein existence level 1. From Staphylococcus aureus (strain N315).
   3502..4206    +  CDS            mCherry: mCherry is a basic (constitutively fluorescent) red fluorescent protein published in 2004, derived from Discosoma sp.. It is reported to be a very rapidly-maturing monomer with low acid sensitivity.
   4263..4487    +  polyA_signal   bGH poly(A) signal: bovine growth hormone polyadenylation signal
   4491..4512    +  promoter       SV40 promoter (fragment): SV40 enhancer and early promoter
   4533..4961    +  rep_origin     f1 ori (sequence partly withheld): f1 bacteriophage origin of replication; arrow indicates direction of (+) strand synthesis
   4975..5304    +  promoter       SV40 promoter: SV40 enhancer and early promoter
   5352..5399    +  promoter       EM7 promoter: synthetic bacterial promoter&nbsp
   5418..5792    +  CDS            BleoR: antibiotic-binding protein; Sh ble from Streptoalloteichus hindustanus; confers resistance to bleomycin, phleomycin, and Zeocin™
   5802..5927    +  CDS            ble (fragment): BLE_KLEPN - Experimental evidence at protein level: Swiss-Prot protein existence level 1. Binding protein with a strong affinity to the bleomycin family of antibiotics. Binds to CL990; an antimitotic-antibiotic compound. From Klebsiella pneumoniae.
   5922..6043    +  polyA_signal   SV40 poly(A) signal: SV40 polyadenylation signal
   6116..6132    -  protein_bind   lac operator: The lac repressor binds to the lac operator to inhibit transcription in E. coli. This inhibition can be relieved by adding lactose or isopropyl-β-D-thiogalactopyranoside (IPTG). lac repressor encoded by lacI
   6140..6170    -  promoter       lac promoter: promoter for the E. coli lac operon
   6185..6206    -  protein_bind   CAP binding site: CAP binding activates transcription in the presence of cAMP. E. coli catabolite activator protein
   6219..6311    -  CDS            lacI (fragment): lac repressor; lacI; The lac repressor binds to the lac operator to inhibit transcription in E. coli. This inhibition can be relieved by adding lactose or isopropyl-β-D-thiogalactopyranoside (IPTG).
   6494..7082    -  rep_origin     ori: high-copy-number ColE1/pMB1/pBR322/pUC origin of replication
   7253..8113    -  CDS            AmpR: β-lactamase; bla; confers resistance to ampicillin, carbenicillin, and related antibiotics
   8114..8218    -  promoter       AmpR promoter: bla
>Addgene plasmid #206947 | sfGFP-SasG(5G)-mCherry | addgene full sequence | sequence record 409223 | Addgene NGS Result
GACGGATCGGGAGATCTCCCGATCCCCTATGGTGCACTCTCAGTACAATCTGCTCTGATGCCGCATAGTT
AAGCCAGTATCTGCTCCCTGCTTGTGTGTTGGAGGTCGCTGAGTAGTGCGCGAGCAAAATTTAAGCTACA
ACAAGGCAAGGCTTGACCGACAATTGCATGAAGAATCTGCTTAGGGTTAGGCGTTTTGCGCTGCTTCGCG
ATGTACGGGCCAGATATACGCGTTGACATTGATTATTGACTAGTTATTAATAGTAATCAATTACGGGGTC
ATTAGTTCATAGCCCATATATGGAGTTCCGCGTTACATAACTTACGGTAAATGGCCCGCCTGGCTGACCG
CCCAACGACCCCCGCCCATTGACGTCAATAATGACGTATGTTCCCATAGTAACGCCAATAGGGACTTTCC
ATTGACGTCAATGGGTGGAGTATTTACGGTAAACTGCCCACTTGGCAGTACATCAAGTGTATCATATGCC
AAGTACGCCCCCTATTGACGTCAATGACGGTAAATGGCCCGCCTGGCATTATGCCCAGTACATGACCTTA
TGGGACTTTCCTACTTGGCAGTACATCTACGTATTAGTCATCGCTATTACCATGGTGATGCGGTTTTGGC
AGTACATCAATGGGCGTGGATAGCGGTTTGACTCACGGGGATTTCCAAGTCTCCACCCCATTGACGTCAA
TGGGAGTTTGTTTTGGCACCAAAATCAACGGGACTTTCCAAAATGTCGTAACAACTCCGCCCCATTGACG
CAAATGGGCGGTAGGCGTGTACGGTGGGAGGTCTATATAAGCAGAGCTCTCTGGCTAACTAGAGAACCCA
CTGCTTACTGGCTTATCGAAATTAATACGACTCACTATAGGGAGACCCAAGCTGGCTAGCGTTTAAACTT
AAGCTTGGTACCGAGCTCGGATCCACTAGTCCAGTGTGGTGGAATTCGCCACCATGAGCAAGGGCGAAGA
ACTGTTTACCGGCGTGGTGCCCATCCTGGTGGAACTGGATGGGGATGTGAACGGCCACAAGTTCAGCGTC
AGAGGCGAAGGCGAAGGGGATGCCACAAACGGCAAGCTGACCCTGAAGTTCATCTGCACCACCGGAAAGC
TGCCCGTGCCTTGGCCTACACTGGTCACCACACTGACATACGGCGTGCAGTGCTTCAGCAGATACCCCGA
CCATATGAAGCGGCACGACTTCTTCAAGAGCGCCATGCCTGAGGGCTACGTGCAAGAGAGAACCATCAGC
TTCAAGGACGACGGCACCTACAAGACCAGAGCCGAAGTGAAGTTCGAGGGCGACACCCTGGTCAACCGGA
TCGAGCTGAAGGGCATCGATTTCAAAGAGGACGGCAACATCCTGGGCCACAAGCTTGAGTACAACTTCAA
CAGCCACAACGTGTACATCACCGCCGACAAGCAGAAGAACGGCATCAAGGCCAACTTCAAGATCCGGCAC
AACGTGGAAGATGGCAGCGTGCAGCTGGCCGATCACTACCAGCAGAACACACCCATCGGAGATGGCCCTG
TGCTGCTGCCCGATAACCACTACCTGAGCACACAGAGCGTGCTGAGCAAGGACCCCAACGAGAAGAGGGA
CCACATGGTGCTGCTGGAGTTTGTGACAGCCGCCGGAATCACCCACGGCATGGACGAACTTTACAAAGGC
GGCACCGGTGGCAGCGCCCCTAAGACAATTACCGAGCTGGAAAAGAAGGTGGAAGAGATCCCCTTCAAGA
AAGAGCGGAAGTTCAACCCCGATCTGGCCCCTGGCACCGAGAAAGTGACAAGAGAAGGCCAGAAGGGCGA
GAAAACCATCACCACACCTACACTGAAGAACCCTCTGACCGGCGTGATCATCTCCAAGGGCGAGCCCAAA
GAGGAAATCACAAAGGACCCTATCAACGAGCTGACCGAGTACGGCCCCGAGACAATTGCTCCTGGCCACA
GAGATGAGTTCGACCCCAAACTGCCCACCGGCGAGAAAGAAGAAGTGCCTGGCAAGCCTGGCATCAAGAA
CCCTGAGACAGGCGACGTCGTCAGACCTCCTGTGGACAGCGTGACCAAATACGGCCCTGTGAAGGGCGAC
AGCATCGTGGAAAAAGAAGAGATTCCGTTTGAGAAAGAGAGAAAGTTTAATCCCGACCTCGCTCCAGGGA
CAGAAAAAGTCACTCGCGAGGGCCAGAAAGGGGAAAAGACAATCACAACCCCAACGCTGAAAAATCCCCT
GACCGGGGAGATTATCAGCAAAGGCGAGAGCAAAGAAGAAATTACGAAAGATCCCATCAATGAACTCACA
GAGTACGGGCCCGAGACAATTGCTCCTGGCCACAGAGATGAGTTCGACCCCAAACTGCCCACCGGCGAGA
AAGAAGAAGTGCCTGGCAAGCCTGGCATCAAGAACCCTGAGACAGGCGACGTCGTCAGACCTCCTGTGGA
CAGCGTGACCAAATACGGCCCTGTGAAGGGCGACAGCATCGTGGAAAAAGAAGAGATTCCGTTTGAGAAA
GAGAGAAAGTTTAATCCCGACCTCGCTCCAGGGACAGAAAAAGTCACTCGCGAGGGCCAGAAAGGGGAAA
AGACAATCACAACCCCAACGCTGAAAAATCCCCTGACCGGGGAGATTATCAGCAAAGGCGAGAGCAAAGA
AGAAATTACGAAAGATCCCATCAATGAACTCACAGAGTACGGGCCCGAGACAATTGCTCCTGGCCACAGA
GATGAGTTCGACCCCAAACTGCCCACCGGCGAGAAAGAAGAAGTGCCTGGCAAGCCTGGCATCAAGAACC
CTGAGACAGGCGACGTCGTCAGACCTCCTGTGGACAGCGTGACCAAATACGGCCCTGTGAAGGGCGACAG
CATCGTGGAAAAAGAAGAGATTCCGTTTGAGAAAGAGAGAAAGTTTAATCCCGACCTCGCTCCAGGGACA
GAAAAAGTCACTCGCGAGGGCCAGAAAGGGGAAAAGACAATCACAACCCCAACGCTGAAAAATCCCCTGA
CCGGGGAGATTATCAGCAAAGGCGAGAGCAAAGAAGAAATTACGAAAGATCCCATCAATGAACTCACAGA
GTACGGGCCCGAGACAATTGCTCCTGGCCACAGAGATGAGTTCGACCCCAAACTGCCCACCGGCGAGAAA
GAAGAAGTGCCTGGCAAGCCTGGCATCAAGAACCCTGAGACAGGCGACGTCGTCAGACCTCCTGTGGACA
GCGTGACCAAATACGGCCCTGTGAAGGGCGACAGCATCGTGGAAAAAGAAGAGATTCCGTTTGAGAAAGA
GAGAAAGTTTAATCCCGACCTCGCTCCAGGGACAGAAAAAGTCACTCGCGAGGGCCAGAAAGGGGAAAAG
ACAATCACAACCCCAACGCTGAAAAATCCCCTGACCGGGGAGATTATCAGCAAAGGCGAGAGCAAAGAAG
AAATTACGAAAGATCCCATCAATGAACTCACAGAGTACGGGCCTGAGACGGGCTCCGGAGCCACAGGATC
TGTGTCCAAAGGCGAAGAGGACAACATGGCCATCATCAAAGAATTTATGCGGTTCAAGGTGCACATGGAA
GGCTCCGTGAATGGCCACGAGTTTGAGATTGAAGGCGAAGGCGAGGGCAGACCCTATGAGGGAACACAGA
CCGCCAAGCTGAAAGTGACCAAAGGCGGACCTCTGCCTTTCGCCTGGGACATTCTGAGCCCTCAGTTTAT
GTACGGCTCCAAGGCCTACGTGAAGCACCCCGCCGATATTCCCGACTACCTGAAGCTGAGCTTCCCCGAG
GGCTTCAAGTGGGAGAGAGTGATGAATTTCGAGGACGGCGGCGTGGTCACCGTGACACAAGATAGTTCTC
TGCAGGACGGCGAGTTCATCTACAAAGTGAAGCTGCGGGGCACCAACTTTCCCTCTGACGGACCCGTGAT
GCAGAAAAAGACCATGGGCTGGGAAGCCAGCAGCGAGAGAATGTACCCTGAAGATGGCGCCCTGAAAGGG
GAGATCAAGCAGCGGCTGAAACTGAAGGATGGCGGCCACTACGACGCCGAAGTCAAGACCACATACAAGG
CCAAGAAACCAGTGCAGCTGCCAGGCGCCTACAATGTGAACATCAAGCTGGACATCACCAGCCACAATGA
GGACTACACAATCGTGGAACAGTACGAGAGAGCCGAGGGGAGACACTCTACCGGCGGAATGGATGAGCTG
TACAAGTGATAAGCGGCCGCTCGAGTCTAGAGGGCCCGTTTAAACCCGCTGATCAGCCTCGACTGTGCCT
TCTAGTTGCCAGCCATCTGTTGTTTGCCCCTCCCCCGTGCCTTCCTTGACCCTGGAAGGTGCCACTCCCA
CTGTCCTTTCCTAATAAAATGAGGAAATTGCATCGCATTGTCTGAGTAGGTGTCATTCTATTCTGGGGGG
TGGGGTGGGGCAGGACAGCAAGGGGGAGGATTGGGAAGACAATAGCAGGCATGCTGGGGATGCGGTGGGC
TCTATGGCTTCTGAGGCGGAAAGAACCAGCTGGGGCTCTAGGGGGTATCCCC
[124 nt withheld, positions 4533-4656]
C
[91 nt withheld, positions 4658-4748]
A
[49 nt withheld, positions 4750-4798]
CCTTTGACGTTGGAGTCCACGTTCTTT
[37 nt withheld, positions 4826-4862]
ACCCTATCTCGGTCTATTCTTTTGATTTATAAGGGATTTTGCCGATTTCGGCCTATTGGTTAAAAAATGA
GCTGATTTAACAAAAATTTAACGCGAATTAATTCTGTGGAATGTGTGTCAGTTAGGGTGTGGAAAGTCCC
CAGGCTCCCCAGCAGGCAGAAGTATGCAAAGCATGCATCTCAATTAGTCAGCAACCAGGTGTGGAAAGTC
CCCAGGCTCCCCAGCAGGCAGAAGTATGCAAAGCATGCATCTCAATTAGTCAGCAACCATAGTCCCGCCC
CTAACTCCGCCCATCCCGCCCCTAACTCCGCCCAGTTCCGCCCATTCTCCGCCCCATGGCTGACTAATTT
TTTTTATTTATGCAGAGGCCGAGGCCGCCTCTGCCTCTGAGCTATTCCAGAAGTAGTGAGGAGGCTTTTT
TGGAGGCCTAGGCTTTTGCAAAAAGCTCCCGGGAGCTTGTATATCCATTTTCGGATCTGATCAGCACGTG
TTGACAATTAATCATCGGCATAGTATATCGGCATAGTATAATACGACAAGGTGAGGAACTAAACCATGGC
CAAGTTGACCAGTGCCGTTCCGGTGCTCACCGCGCGCGACGTCGCCGGAGCGGTCGAGTTCTGGACCGAC
CGGCTCGGGTTCTCCCGGGACTTCGTGGAGGACGACTTCGCCGGTGTGGTCCGGGACGACGTGACCCTGT
TCATCAGCGCGGTCCAGGACCAGGTGGTGCCGGACAACACCCTGGCCTGGGTGTGGGTGCGCGGCCTGGA
CGAGCTGTACGCCGAGTGGTCGGAGGTCGTGTCCACGAACTTCCGGGACGCCTCCGGGCCGGCCATGACC
GAGATCGGCGAGCAGCCGTGGGGGCGGGAGTTCGCCCTGCGCGACCCGGCCGGCAACTGCGTGCACTTCG
TGGCCGAGGAGCAGGACTGACACGTGCTACGAGATTTCGATTCCACCGCCGCCTTCTATGAAAGGTTGGG
CTTCGGAATCGTTTTCCGGGACGCCGGCTGGATGATCCTCCAGCGCGGGGATCTCATGCTGGAGTTCTTC
GCCCACCCCAACTTGTTTATTGCAGCTTATAATGGTTACAAATAAAGCAATAGCATCACAAATTTCACAA
ATAAAGCATTTTTTTCACTGCATTCTAGTTGTGGTTTGTCCAAACTCATCAATGTATCTTATCATGTCTG
TATACCGTCGACCTCTAGCTAGAGCTTGGCGTAATCATGGTCATAGCTGTTTCCTGTGTGAAATTGTTAT
CCGCTCACAATTCCACACAACATACGAGCCGGAAGCATAAAGTGTAAAGCCTGGGGTGCCTAATGAGTGA
GCTAACTCACATTAATTGCGTTGCGCTCACTGCCCGCTTTCCAGTCGGGAAACCTGTCGTGCCAGCTGCA
TTAATGAATCGGCCAACGCGCGGGGAGAGGCGGTTTGCGTATTGGGCGCTCTTCCGCTTCCTCGCTCACT
GACTCGCTGCGCTCGGTCGTTCGGCTGCGGCGAGCGGTATCAGCTCACTCAAAGGCGGTAATACGGTTAT
CCACAGAATCAGGGGATAACGCAGGAAAGAACATGTGAGCAAAAGGCCAGCAAAAGGCCAGGAACCGTAA
AAAGGCCGCGTTGCTGGCGTTTTTCCATAGGCTCCGCCCCCCTGACGAGCATCACAAAAATCGACGCTCA
AGTCAGAGGTGGCGAAACCCGACAGGACTATAAAGATACCAGGCGTTTCCCCCTGGAAGCTCCCTCGTGC
GCTCTCCTGTTCCGACCCTGCCGCTTACCGGATACCTGTCCGCCTTTCTCCCTTCGGGAAGCGTGGCGCT
TTCTCATAGCTCACGCTGTAGGTATCTCAGTTCGGTGTAGGTCGTTCGCTCCAAGCTGGGCTGTGTGCAC
GAACCCCCCGTTCAGCCCGACCGCTGCGCCTTATCCGGTAACTATCGTCTTGAGTCCAACCCGGTAAGAC
ACGACTTATCGCCACTGGCAGCAGCCACTGGTAACAGGATTAGCAGAGCGAGGTATGTAGGCGGTGCTAC
AGAGTTCTTGAAGTGGTGGCCTAACTACGGCTACACTAGAAGAACAGTATTTGGTATCTGCGCTCTGCTG
AAGCCAGTTACCTTCGGAAAAAGAGTTGGTAGCTCTTGATCCGGCAAACAAACCACCGCTGGTAGCGGTG
GTTTTTTTGTTTGCAAGCAGCAGATTACGCGCAGAAAAAAAGGATCTCAAGAAGATCCTTTGATCTTTTC
TACGGGGTCTGACGCTCAGTGGAACGAAAACTCACGTTAAGGGATTTTGGTCATGAGATTATCAAAAAGG
ATCTTCACCTAGATCCTTTTAAATTAAAAATGAAGTTTTAAATCAATCTAAAGTATATATGAGTAAACTT
GGTCTGACAGTTACCAATGCTTAATCAGTGAGGCACCTATCTCAGCGATCTGTCTATTTCGTTCATCCAT
AGTTGCCTGACTCCCCGTCGTGTAGATAACTACGATACGGGAGGGCTTACCATCTGGCCCCAGTGCTGCA
ATGATACCGCGAGACCCACGCTCACCGGCTCCAGATTTATCAGCAATAAACCAGCCAGCCGGAAGGGCCG
AGCGCAGAAGTGGTCCTGCAACTTTATCCGCCTCCATCCAGTCTATTAATTGTTGCCGGGAAGCTAGAGT
AAGTAGTTCGCCAGTTAATAGTTTGCGCAACGTTGTTGCCATTGCTACAGGCATCGTGGTGTCACGCTCG
TCGTTTGGTATGGCTTCATTCAGCTCCGGTTCCCAACGATCAAGGCGAGTTACATGATCCCCCATGTTGT
GCAAAAAAGCGGTTAGCTCCTTCGGTCCTCCGATCGTTGTCAGAAGTAAGTTGGCCGCAGTGTTATCACT
CATGGTTATGGCAGCACTGCATAATTCTCTTACTGTCATGCCATCCGTAAGATGCTTTTCTGTGACTGGT
GAGTACTCAACCAAGTCATTCTGAGAATAGTGTATGCGGCGACCGAGTTGCTCTTGCCCGGCGTCAATAC
GGGATAATACCGCGCCACATAGCAGAACTTTAAAAGTGCTCATCATTGGAAAACGTTCTTCGGGGCGAAA
ACTCTCAAGGATCTTACCGCTGTTGAGATCCAGTTCGATGTAACCCACTCGTGCACCCAACTGATCTTCA
GCATCTTTTACTTTCACCAGCGTTTCTGGGTGAGCAAAAACAGGAAGGCAAAATGCCGCAAAAAAGGGAA
TAAGGGCGACACGGAAATGTTGAATACTCATACTCTTCCTTTTTCAATATTATTGAAGCATTTATCAGGG
TTATTGTCTCATGAGCGGATACATATTTGAATGTATTTAGAAAAATAAACAAATAGGGGTTCCGCGCACA
TTTCCCCGAAAAGTGCCACCTGACGTC
